Addgene plasmid #166941: pDC
Purpose: Dual control based multi-level gene expression controller (MLC)
Depositing lab: Thomas Gorochowski. Depositing organization: University of Bristol. Publication: Harnessing the central dogma for stringent multi-level control of gene expression. Greco FV, Pandi A, Erb TJ, Grierson CS, Gorochowski TE. Nat Commun. 2021 Mar 19;12(1):1738. doi: 10.1038/s41467-021-21995-7. PubMed 33741937.
Backbone
  Vector backbone: pBR322
  Backbone size w/o insert (bp): 1704
  Total vector size (bp): 4262
  Vector type: Bacterial Expression, Synthetic Biology
Growth in bacteria
  Bacterial resistance: Kanamycin, 50 μg/mL
  Growth temperature: 37°C
  Growth strain: DH5alpha
  Copy number: Low Copy
Gene/Insert
  Gene/Insert name: Circuit expressing GFP- Dual Control (alt name: Dual Control)
  Species: Synthetic
  Insert size (bp): 2558
  Promoter: PTAC
  Cloning method: Unknown
  Sequencing primers: 5′ aaacaaataggggttccgcg
Terms and licenses: Academic/Nonprofit Terms; Industry Terms: Not Available to Industry
How to cite: pDC was a gift from Thomas Gorochowski (Addgene plasmid # 166941 ; http://n2t.net/addgene:166941 ; RRID:Addgene_166941)
