[The description below was written by a language model from this plasmid's Addgene catalogue record and pLannotate feature annotations shown in this document.]
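Description:
pDC is a bacterial expression and synthetic-biology plasmid built on a pBR322-derived backbone, about 4.3 kb in total, of which roughly 2.6 kb is a synthetic "Dual Control" circuit. It replicates in E. coli from a ColE1/pMB1-family origin. The catalogue lists it as low copy, whereas the generic feature annotation labels this origin class as high copy. Selection is with kanamycin through an aph(3')-Ia (KanR) gene. A fragment of the AmpR promoter is annotated next to the KanR gene but on the opposite strand, so its role is unclear from the record.

The payload is a multi-level gene expression controller that reports through GFP. The plasmid carries its own lacI gene under a lacIq-type promoter, supplying lac repressor. There are also two separate tac promoters, each followed by a symmetric lac operator optimised for tight repressor binding, so both are held off by LacI and induced together by IPTG. One tac/lacO unit drives an mEGFP coding sequence on the reverse strand. The other, on the forward strand, precedes a short unannotated stretch that ends at the rrnB T1 and T2 terminators. The feature table does not identify what this second unit transcribes. Given the stated purpose, it presumably encodes a regulatory element acting on the reporter at a second level, but the record does not confirm this.

The design requires the same inducer to release more than one step of gene expression. It is intended for stringent control of a gene of interest, with reduced leaky expression in the uninduced state, and GFP fluorescence provides the readout of circuit performance.
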