Features (pLannotate 1.2.2; 12 found; start..end, strand, type, name):
     57..1138    -  CDS            lacI (fragment): lac repressor; lacI; The lac repressor binds to the lac operator to inhibit transcription in E. coli. This inhibition can be relieved by adding lactose or isopropyl-β-D-thiogalactopyranoside (IPTG).
   1140..1213    -  promoter       lacIq promoter (fragment): lacI (mutant); In the lacIq allele, a single base change in the promoter boosts expression of the lacI gene about 10-fold.
   1278..1306    +  promoter       tac promoter: strong E. coli promoter; hybrid between the trp and lac UV5 promoters
   1312..1331    -  protein_bind   lac operator (symmetric): The lac repressor binds to the lac operator to inhibit transcription in E. coli. This inhibition can be relieved by adding lactose or isopropyl-β-D-thiogalactopyranoside (IPTG). The symmetric lac operator was optimized for tight binding of lac repressor. lac repressor encoded by lacI
   1383..1464    +  terminator     rrnB T1 terminator: Escherichia coli rrnB; transcription terminator T1 from the E. coli rrnB gene
   1556..1583    +  terminator     rrnB T2 terminator: transcription terminator T2 from the E. coli rrnB gene
   1720..2436    -  CDS            mEGFP: mEGFP is a basic (constitutively fluorescent) green fluorescent protein published in 2002, derived from Aequorea victoria. It has moderate acid sensitivity.
   2491..2510    -  protein_bind   lac operator (symmetric): The lac repressor binds to the lac operator to inhibit transcription in E. coli. This inhibition can be relieved by adding lactose or isopropyl-β-D-thiogalactopyranoside (IPTG). The symmetric lac operator was optimized for tight binding of lac repressor. lac repressor encoded by lacI
   2516..2544    -  promoter       tac promoter: strong E. coli promoter; hybrid between the trp and lac UV5 promoters
   2663..3251    -  rep_origin     ori: high-copy-number ColE1/pMB1/pBR322/pUC origin of replication
   3373..4188    +  CDS            KanR: aminoglycoside phosphotransferase; aph(3')-Ia; confers resistance to kanamycin in bacteria or G418 (Geneticin®) in eukaryotes
   4197..4254    -  promoter       AmpR promoter (fragment): bla
>Addgene plasmid #166941 | pDC | addgene full sequence | sequence record 333685 | Addgene NGS Result
AGTGAAAAGAAAAAAGGCCGCAGAGCGGCCTTTTTAGTTAGATCGGACCCCACATCTCACTGCCCGCTTT
CCAGTCGGGAAACCTGTCGTGCCAGCTGCATTAATGAATCGGCCAACGCGCGGGGAGAGGCGGTTTGCGT
ATTGGGCGCCAGGGTGGTTTTTCTTTTCACCAGTGAGACTGGCAACAGCTGATTGCCCTTCACCGCCTGG
CCCTGAGAGAGTTGCAGCAAGCGGTCCACGCTGGTTTGCCCCAGCAGGCGAAAATCCTGTTTGATGGTGG
TTAACGGCGGGATATAACATGAGCTATCTTCGGTATCGTCGTATCCCACTACCGAGATATCCGCACCAAC
GCGCAGCCCGGACTCGGTAATGGCGCGCATTGCGCCCAGCGCCATCTGATCGTTGGCAACCAGCATCGCA
GTGGGAACGATGCCCTCATTCAGCATTTGCATGGTTTGTTGAAAACCGGACATGGCACTCCAGTCGCCTT
CCCGTTCCGCTATCGGCTGAATTTGATTGCGAGTGAGATATTTATGCCAGCCAGCCAGACGCAGACGCGC
CGAGACAGAACTTAATGGGCCCGCTAACAGCGCGATTTGCTGGTGACCCAATGCGACCAGATGCTCCACG
CCCAGTCGCGTACCGTCCTCATGGGAGTAAATAATACTGTTGATGGGTGTCTGGTCAGAGACATCAAGAA
ATAACGCCGGAACATTAGTGCAGGCAGCTTCCACAGCAATGGCATCCTGGTCATCCAGCGGATAGTTAAT
GATCAGCCCACTGACGCGTTGCGCGAGAAGATTGTGCACCGCCGCTTTACAGGCTTCGACGCCGCTTCGT
TCTACCATCGACACCACCACGCTGGCACCCAGTTGATCGGCGCGAGATTTAATCGCCGCGACAATTTGCG
ACGGCGCGTGCAGGGCCAGACTGGAGGTGGCAACGCCAATCAGCAACGACTGTTTGCCCGCCAGTTGTTG
TGCCACGCGGTTGGGAATGTAATTCAGCTCCACCATCGCCGCTTCCACTTTTTCCCGCGTTTTCGCAGAA
ACGTGGCTGGCCTGGTTCACCACGCGGGAAACGGTCATATAAGAGACACCGGCATACTCTGCGACATCGT
ATAACGTTACTGGTTTCATATTCACCTCCATGAATTGACTCTCTTCCGGGCGCTATCATGCCATACCGCG
AAAGGTTTTTCACCATTCGATGGCGCGCCGCGGCTGGGAATCTGAGACATGAGTCAAGATATTTGCTCGG
TAACGTATGCTGGAGTGTTGACAATTAATCATCGGCTCGTATAATGTGTGGAATTGTGAGCGCTCACAAT
TAGGTAACAAAATAAAGCAATAAGGAATCGCTCACCCAAAGGATCTGCTTATAAAACGAAAGGCTCAGTC
GAAAGACTGGGCCTTTCGTTTTATCTGTTGTTTGTCGGTGAACGCTCTCCTGAGTAGGACAAATCCGCCG
GGAGCGGATTTGAACGTTGCGAAGCAACGGCCCGGAGGGTGGCGGGCAGGACGCCCGCCATAAACTGCCA
GGCATCAAATTAAGCAGAAGGCCATCCTGACGGATGGCCTTTTGGCCCCCGACCCTTAGACTCTGTACTC
AGGGACCAAAACGAAAAAAGGCCCCCCTTTCGGGAGGCCTCTTTTCTGGAATTTGGTACCGAGCGCTAGT
TGTATCGTACGTCGGTCTAGGAATCGTTTAGCCGCCTCACTTATACAACTCATCCATGCCTAAAGTAATC
CCCGCCGCGGTTACGAACTCCAAAAGGACCATGTGATCACGTTTCTCATTTGGGTCCTTCGATAATTTGG
ATTGTGTACTCAGGTAGTGATTGTCAGGAAGTAAAACCGGGCCGTCGCCAATGGGTGTGTTTTGTTGATA
ATGGTCAGCCAATTGCACGCTGCCATCCTCAATGTTGTGACGAATCTTGAAATTTACCTTAATCCCGTTC
TTCTGCTTGTCAGCCATGATATACACGTTGTGCGAATTATAGTTATACTCCAGTTTATGTCCCAAAATGT
TGCCATCTTCTTTAAAGTCAATGCCTTTCAATTCAATGCGATTCACTAACGTATCCCCCTCAAACTTGAC
CTCGGCGCGTGTCTTATAGTTCCCGTCATCCTTGAAGAAGATTGTGCGCTCTTGCACATAGCCTTCTGGC
ATTGCAGATTTAAAGAAGTCGTGCTGCTTCATGTGATCTGGGTAACGCGAGAAACATTGGACCCCGTATG
TAAGTGTTGTAACCAGAGTTGGCCAGGGGACTGGAAGTTTTCCTGTAGTACAAATGAACTTAAGCGTCAA
TTTGCCGTAAGTAGCGTCGCCTTCGCCCTCGCCGCTAACCGAAAACTTATGACCATTAACGTCCCCATCC
AACTCAACCAAGATGGGTACAACGCCTGTAAACAGCTCCTCTCCTTTACTCACCATCAAAAAATCGACTC
CTTAATCTCAATTTCGTTTAAGGAATCGCTCACCCATACTAATTGTGAGCGCTCACAATTCCACACATTA
TACGAGCCGATGATTAATTGTCAACATGCCCAAAGGCGGTAATACGGTTATCCACAGAATCAGGGGATAA
CGCAGGAAAGAACATGTGAGCAAAAGGCCAGCAAAAGGCCAGGAACCGTAAAAAGGCCGCGTTGCTGGCG
TTTTTCCATAGGCTCCGCCCCCCTGACGAGCATCACAAAAATCGACGCTCAAGTCAGAGGTGGCGAAACC
CGACAGGACTATAAAGATACCAGGCGTTTCCCCCTGGAAGCTCCCTCGTGCGCTCTCCTGTTCCGACCCT
GCCGCTTACCGGATACCTGTCCGCCTTTCTCCCTTCGGGAAGCGTGGCGCTTTCTCATAGCTCACGCTGT
AGGTATCTCAGTTCGGTGTAGGTCGTTCGCTCCAAGCTGGGCTGTGTGCACGAACCCCCCGTTCAGCCCG
ACCGCTGCGCCTTATCCGGTAACTATCGTCTTGAGTCCAACCCGGTAAGACACGACTTATCGCCACTGGC
AGCAGCCACTGGTAACAGGATTAGCAGAGCGAGGTATGTAGGCGGTGCTACAGAGTTCTTGAAGTGGTGG
CCTAACTACGGCTACACTAGAAGGACAGTATTTGGTATCTGCGCTCTGCTGAAGCCAGTTACCTTCGGAA
AAAGAGTTGGTAGCTCTTGATCCGGCAAACAAACCACCGCTGGTAGCGGTGGTTTTTTTGTTTGCAAGCA
GCAGATTACGCGCAGAAAAAAAGGATCTCAAGAAGATCCTTTGATCTTTTCTACGGGGTCTGACGCTCAG
TGGAACGAAAACTCACGTTAAGGGATTTTGGTCATGAACAATAAAACTGTCTGCTTACATAAACAGTAAT
ACAAGGGGTGTTATGAGCCATATTCAACGGGAAACGTCTTGCTCTAGGCCGCGATTAAATTCCAACATGG
ATGCTGATTTATATGGGTATAAATGGGCTCGCGATAATGTCGGGCAATCAGGTGCGACAATCTATCGATT
GTATGGGAAGCCCGATGCGCCAGAGTTGTTTCTGAAACATGGCAAAGGTAGCGTTGCCAATGATGTTACA
GATGAGATGGTCAGACTAAACTGGCTGACGGAATTTATGCCTCTTCCGACCATCAAGCATTTTATCCGTA
CTCCTGATGATGCATGGTTACTCACCACTGCGATCCCCGGGAAAACAGCATTCCAGGTATTAGAAGAATA
TCCTGATTCAGGTGAAAATATTGTTGATGCGCTGGCAGTGTTCCTGCGCCGGTTGCATTCGATTCCTGTT
TGTAATTGTCCTTTTAACAGCGATCGCGTATTTCGTCTCGCTCAGGCGCAATCACGAATGAATAACGGTT
TGGTTGATGCGAGTGATTTTGATGACGAGCGTAATGGCTGGCCTGTTGAACAAGTCTGGAAAGAAATGCA
TAAACTTTTGCCATTCTCACCGGATTCAGTCGTCACTCATGGTGATTTCTCACTTGATAACCTTATTTTT
GACGAGGGGAAATTAATAGGTTGTATTGATGTTGGACGAGTCGGAATCGCAGACCGATACCAGGATCTTG
CCATCCTATGGAACTGCCTCGGTGAGTTTTCTCCTTCATTACAGAAACGGCTTTTTCAAAAATATGGTAT
TGATAATCCTGATATGAATAAATTGCAGTTTCATTTGATGCTCGATGAGTTTTTCTAAGAATTAATTCAT
GAGCGGATACATATTTGAATGTATTTAGAAAAATAAACAAATAGGGGTTCCGCGGTGA
